>Addgene plasmid #250410 | pAAV CTG uGIP polyGly (exon 4 Cter) GFP (OPDM type 2) | addgene full sequence | sequence record 503002 | Addgene Long Read Sequencing Result
CCTGCAGGCAGCTGCGCGCTCGCTCGCTCACTGAGGCCGCCCGGGCGTCGGGCGACCTTTGGTCGCCCGG
CCTCAGTGAGCGAGCGAGCGCGCAGAGAGGGAGTGGCCAACTCCATCACTAGGGGTTCCTGCGGCCGCAC
GCGTCTAGTTATTAATAGTAATCAATTACGGGGTCATTAGTTCATAGCCCATATATGGAGTTCCGCGTTA
CATAACTTACGGTAAATGGCCCGCCTGGCTGACCGCCCAACGACCCCCGCCCATTGACGTCAATAATGAC
GTATGTTCCCATAGTAACGCCAATAGGGACTTTCCATTGACGTCAATGGGTGGAGTATTTACGGTAAACT
GCCCACTTGGCAGTACATCAAGTGTATCATATGCCAAGTACGCCCCCTATTGACGTCAATGACGGTAAAT
GGCCCGCCTGGCATTATGCCCAGTACATGACCTTATGGGACTTTCCTACTTGGCAGTACATCTACGTATT
AGTCATCGCTATTACCATGGTGATGCGGTTTTGGCAGTACATCAATGGGCGTGGATAGCGGTTTGACTCA
CGGGGATTTCCAAGTCTCCACCCCATTGACGTCAATGGGAGTTTGTTTTGGCACCAAAATCAACGGGACT
TTCCAAAATGTCGTAACAACTCCGCCCCATTGACGCAAATGGGCGGTAGGCGTGTACGGTGGGAGGTCTA
TATAAGCAGAGCTCGTTTAGTGAACCGTCAGATCGCCTGGAGACGCCATCCACGCTGTTTTGACCTCCAT
AGAAGACACCGGGACCGATCCAGCCTCCGCGGATTCGAATCCCGGCCGGGAACGGTGCATTGGAACGCGG
ATTCCCCGTGCCAAGAGTGACGTAAGTACCGCCTATAGAGTCTATAGGCCCACAAAAAATGCTTTCTTCT
TTTAATATACTTTTTTGTTTATCTTATTTCTAATACTTTCCCTAATCTCTTTCTTTCAGGGCAATAATGA
TACAATGTATCATGCCTCTTTGCACCATTCTAAAGAATAACAGTGATAATTTCTGGGTTAAGGCAATAGC
AATATTTCTGCATATAAATATTTCTGCATATAAATTGTAACTGATGTAAGAGGTTTCATATTGCTAATAG
CAGCTACAATCCAGCTACCATTCTGCTTTTATTTTATGGTTGGGATAAGGCTGGATTATTCTGAGTCCAA
GCTAGGCCCTTTTGCTAATCATGTTCATACCTCTTATCTTCCTCCCACAGCTCCTGGGCAACGTGCTGGT
CTGTGTGCTGGCCCATCACTTTGGCAAAGAATTGGGATTCGAACATCGATTGAATTCAAAGCTTGCCGCC
CTGCGGGAGCGGCCCGGCCTGGAGTTCGCCGAGGGCCGGGCCGGCTGCGCCAGAGGCGGCGGCGGCTCTG
GCGGAGGAGGAGGAGGAGGGGGAGGGGGAGGAGGAGGTGGAGGAGGAGGCGGGGGAGGTGGAGGAGGAGG
GGGAGGAGGGGGAGGTGGGGGAGGAGGAGGGGGGGGAGGAGGAGGCGGGGGGGGAGGGGGAGGAGGTGGA
GGAGGGGGGGGAGGGGGCGGAGGAGGAGGAGGCGGAGGCGGAGGGGGAGGAGGAGGGGGCGGGGGAGGCG
GAGGAGGGGGGGGGGGAGGCGGGGGGGGCGGGGGAGGCGGCGGGGGAGGAGGGGGCGGGGGGGGCGGCGG
CGGCGCCGACCTGCTGGTGACCCCCCTGCTGGCCGCCCACGCCGCCGGCACAGGCGCCGCCGAGAAGGGC
GCCCCTAGCTCCGGCAAGGGATCCGTCAGCAAAGGCGAGGAGCTTTTCACCGGGGTTGTTCCCATCCTCG
TCGAGCTCGACGGCGACGTAAACGGCCACAAATTCAGCGTTTCCGGCGAGGGCGAGGGCGATGCCACCTA
CGGCAAGCTCACCCTCAAGTTCATCTGCACCACCGGCAAGCTCCCCGTCCCCTGGCCCACCCTCGTCACC
ACCCTCACCTACGGCGTCCAGTGCTTCAGCCGCTACCCCGACCACATGAAGCAGCACGACTTCTTCAAGT
CCGCCATGCCCGAAGGCTACGTCCAGGAGCGCACCATCTTCTTCAAGGACGACGGCAACTACAAGACCCG
CGCCGAGGTGAAGTTCGAGGGCGACACCCTGGTGAACCGCATCGAGCTGAAGGGCATCGACTTCAAGGAG
GACGGCAACATCCTGGGGCACAAGCTGGAGTACAACTACAACAGCCACAACGTCTATATCATGGCCGACA
AGCAGAAGAACGGCATCAAGGTGAACTTCAAGATCCGCCACAACATCGAGGACGGCAGCGTGCAGCTCGC
CGACCACTACCAGCAGAACACCCCCATCGGCGACGGCCCCGTGCTGCTGCCCGACAACCACTACCTGAGC
ACCCAGTCCGCCCTGAGCAAAGACCCCAACGAGAAGCGCGATCACATGGTCCTGCTGGAGTTCGTGACCG
CCGCCGGGATCACTCTCGGCATGGACGAGCTGTACAAGTGATAAGAATTCTGCAGATATCCAGCACAGTG
GCGGCCGCTCGAGTACCCATACGATGTTCCAGATTACGCTAAGTAAAGATCTACGGGTGGCATCCCTGTG
ACCCCTCCCCAGTGCCTCTCCTGGCCCTGGAAGTTGCCACTCCAGTGCCCACCAGCCTTGTCCTAATAAA
ATTAAGTTGCATCATTTTGTCTGACTAGGTGTCCTTCTATAATATTATGGGGTGGAGGGGGGTGGTATGG
AGCAAGGGGCAAGTTGGGAAGACAACCTGTAGGGCCTGCGGGGTCTATTGGGAACCAAGCTGGAGTGCAG
TGGCACAATCTTGGCTCACTGCAATCTCCGCCTCCTGGGTTCAAGCGATTCTCCTGCCTCAGCCTCCCGA
GTTGTTGGGATTCCAGGCATGCATGACCAGGCTCAGCTAATTTTTGTTTTTTTGGTAGAGACGGGGTTTC
ACCATATTGGCCAGGCTGGTCTCCAACTCCTAATCTCAGGTGATCTACCCACCTTGGCCTCCCAAATTGC
TGGGATTACAGGCGTGAACCACTGCTCCCTTCCCTGTCCTTCTGATTTTGTAGGTAACCACGTGCGGACC
GAGCGGCCGCAGGAACCCCTAGTGATGGAGTTGGCCACTCCCTCTCTGCGCGCTCGCTCGCTCACTGAGG
CCGGGCGACCAAAGGTCGCCCGACGCCCGGGCTTTGCCCGGGCGGCCTCAGTGAGCGAGCGAGCGCGCAG
CTGCCTGCAGGGGCGCCTGATGCGGTATTTTCTCCTTACGCATCTGTGCGGTATTTCACACCGCATA
[95 nt withheld, positions 3288-3382]
T
[46 nt withheld, positions 3384-3429]
C
[141 nt withheld, positions 3431-3571]
CCTTTGACGTTGGAGTCCACGTTCTTT
[37 nt withheld, positions 3599-3635]
ACTCTATCTCGGGCTATTCTTTTGATTTATAAGGGATTTTGCCGATTTCGGTCTATTGGTTAAAAAATGA
GCTGATTTAACAAAAATTTAACGCGAATTTTAACAAAATATTAACGTTTACAATTTTATGGTGCACTCTC
AGTACAATCTGCTCTGATGCCGCATAGTTAAGCCAGCCCCGACACCCGCCAACACCCGCTGACGCGCCCT
GACGGGCTTGTCTGCTCCCGGCATCCGCTTACAGACAAGCTGTGACCGTCTCCGGGAGCTGCATGTGTCA
GAGGTTTTCACCGTCATCACCGAAACGCGCGAGACGAAAGGGCCTCGTGATACGCCTATTTTTATAGGTT
AATGTCATGATAATAATGGTTTCTTAGACGTCAGGTGGCACTTTTCGGGGAAATGTGCGCGGAACCCCTA
TTTGTTTATTTTTCTAAATACATTCAAATATGTATCCGCTCATGAGACAATAACCCTGATAAATGCTTCA
ATAATATTGAAAAAGGAAGAGTATGAGTATTCAACATTTCCGTGTCGCCCTTATTCCCTTTTTTGCGGCA
TTTTGCCTTCCTGTTTTTGCTCACCCAGAAACGCTGGTGAAAGTAAAAGATGCTGAAGATCAGTTGGGTG
CACGAGTGGGTTACATCGAACTGGATCTCAACAGCGGTAAGATCCTTGAGAGTTTTCGCCCCGAAGAACG
TTTTCCAATGATGAGCACTTTTAAAGTTCTGCTATGTGGCGCGGTATTATCCCGTATTGACGCCGGGCAA
GAGCAACTCGGTCGCCGCATACACTATTCTCAGAATGACTTGGTTGAGTACTCACCAGTCACAGAAAAGC
ATCTTACGGATGGCATGACAGTAAGAGAATTATGCAGTGCTGCCATAACCATGAGTGATAACACTGCGGC
CAACTTACTTCTGACAACGATCGGAGGACCGAAGGAGCTAACCGCTTTTTTGCACAACATGGGGGATCAT
GTAACTCGCCTTGATCGTTGGGAACCGGAGCTGAATGAAGCCATACCAAACGACGAGCGTGACACCACGA
TGCCTGTAGCAATGGCAACAACGTTGCGCAAACTATTAACTGGCGAACTACTTACTCTAGCTTCCCGGCA
ACAATTAATAGACTGGATGGAGGCGGATAAAGTTGCAGGACCACTTCTGCGCTCGGCCCTTCCGGCTGGC
TGGTTTATTGCTGATAAATCTGGAGCCGGTGAGCGTGGGTCTCGCGGTATCATTGCAGCACTGGGGCCAG
ATGGTAAGCCCTCCCGTATCGTAGTTATCTACACGACGGGGAGTCAGGCAACTATGGATGAACGAAATAG
ACAGATCGCTGAGATAGGTGCCTCACTGATTAAGCATTGGTAACTGTCAGACCAAGTTTACTCATATATA
CTTTAGATTGATTTAAAACTTCATTTTTAATTTAAAAGGATCTAGGTGAAGATCCTTTTTGATAATCTCA
TGACCAAAATCCCTTAACGTGAGTTTTCGTTCCACTGAGCGTCAGACCCCGTAGAAAAGATCAAAGGATC
TTCTTGAGATCCTTTTTTTCTGCGCGTAATCTGCTGCTTGCAAACAAAAAAACCACCGCTACCAGCGGTG
GTTTGTTTGCCGGATCAAGAGCTACCAACTCTTTTTCCGAAGGTAACTGGCTTCAGCAGAGCGCAGATAC
CAAATACTGTTCTTCTAGTGTAGCCGTAGTTAGGCCACCACTTCAAGAACTCTGTAGCACCGCCTACATA
CCTCGCTCTGCTAATCCTGTTACCAGTGGCTGCTGCCAGTGGCGATAAGTCGTGTCTTACCGGGTTGGAC
TCAAGACGATAGTTACCGGATAAGGCGCAGCGGTCGGGCTGAACGGGGGGTTCGTGCACACAGCCCAGCT
TGGAGCGAACGACCTACACCGAACTGAGATACCTACAGCGTGAGCTATGAGAAAGCGCCACGCTTCCCGA
AGGGAGAAAGGCGGACAGGTATCCGGTAAGCGGCAGGGTCGGAACAGGAGAGCGCACGAGGGAGCTTCCA
GGGGGAAACGCCTGGTATCTTTATAGTCCTGTCGGGTTTCGCCACCTCTGACTTGAGCGTCGATTTTTGT
GATGCTCGTCAGGGGGGCGGAGCCTATGGAAAAACGCCAGCAACGCGGCCTTTTTACGGTTCCTGGCCTT
TTGCTGGCCTTTTGCTCACATGT
Features (pLannotate 1.2.2; 19 found; start..end, strand, type, name):
     12..39      +  repeat_region  AAV2 ITR (fragment): inverted terminal repeat of adeno-associated virus serotype 2 inverted
     68..95      +  repeat_region  AAV2 ITR (fragment): inverted terminal repeat of adeno-associated virus serotype 2 inverted
    206..509     +  enhancer       CMV enhancer: human cytomegalovirus immediate early enhancer
    510..713     +  promoter       CMV promoter: human cytomegalovirus (CMV) immediate early promoter
    862..889     +  intron         CMV intron (fragment): modified intron A from human cytomegalovirus (CMV)
    894..1240    +  intron         β-globin intron (fragment): internally truncated intron from human β-globin
   1244..1291    +  CDS            HBB (fragment): HBB_COLGU - Experimental evidence at transcript level: Swiss-Prot protein existence level 2. Involved in oxygen transport from the lung to the various peripheral tissues. From Colobus guereza (Mantled guereza) (Eastern black-and-white colobus monkey).
   1559..1579    -  CDS            gag (truncated) (fragment): truncated Moloney murine leukemia virus (MMLV) gag gene lacking the start codon
   1775..2488    +  CDS            EGFP: EGFP is a basic (constitutively fluorescent) green fluorescent protein published in 1996, derived from Aequorea victoria. It is reported to be a rapidly-maturing weak dimer with moderate acid sensitivity.
   2534..2560    +  CDS            3xHA (fragment): three tandem HA epitope tags
   2575..3051    +  polyA_signal   hGH poly(A) signal: human growth hormone polyadenylation signal
   3091..3231    +  repeat_region  AAV2 ITR: inverted terminal repeat of adeno-associated virus serotype 2 inverted
   3236..3287    -  misc_feature   bom (fragment): basis of mobility region from pBR322
   3306..3761    +  rep_origin     f1 ori (sequence partly withheld): f1 bacteriophage origin of replication; arrow indicates direction of (+) strand synthesis
   3762..3811    -  misc_feature   bom (fragment): basis of mobility region from pBR322
   3913..3948    -  CDS            rop (fragment): Rop protein, which maintains plasmids at low copy number; rop
   4043..4147    +  promoter       AmpR promoter: bla
   4148..5008    +  CDS            AmpR: β-lactamase; bla; confers resistance to ampicillin, carbenicillin, and related antibiotics
   5179..5767    +  rep_origin     ori: high-copy-number ColE1/pMB1/pBR322/pUC origin of replication
