[The description below was written by a language model from this plasmid's Addgene catalogue record and pLannotate feature annotations shown in this document.]
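Description:
pAAV CTG uGIP polyGly (exon 4 Cter) GFP (OPDM type 2) is an AAV transfer plasmid for mammalian expression, built on a pAAV backbone of about 5.8 kb. It is propagated in bacteria through a high-copy ColE1/pUC-type origin with ampicillin selection (AmpR under its own bla promoter), and it also carries an f1 phage origin. The expression cassette lies between AAV2 inverted terminal repeats, which allow the intervening DNA to be packaged into recombinant AAV particles. The annotation finds one full-length ITR downstream of the cassette but only short ITR fragments upstream. This may reflect the difficulty of sequencing and annotating these repeats, or a partial deletion; the record does not say which.

Transcription is driven by the CMV immediate-early enhancer and promoter, followed by a truncated human β-globin intron that promotes splicing and efficient expression, and it ends at the human growth hormone polyadenylation signal. The payload is a 438 bp human insert, uGIPpolyG, derived from a small upstream ORF of GIPC1. It encodes a polyglycine stretch written with 100 optimised GGN codons rather than a pure repeat, and translation starts at a near-cognate CTG codon instead of ATG. EGFP is fused to the C terminus, and a short match to an HA epitope sequence follows the EGFP coding region. A small hit to MMLV gag within the insert region is probably a spurious match.

The construct name links it to oculopharyngodistal myopathy type 2. It expresses a fluorescently traceable polyglycine protein in transfected cells or, after AAV packaging, in transduced cells or tissues, for example to follow its localisation, aggregation or toxicity.
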