Addgene plasmid #250410: pAAV CTG uGIP polyGly (exon 4 Cter) GFP (OPDM type 2)
Purpose: GFP-tagged polyglycine protein expressed from an upstream small ORF of GIPC1. This vectors uses 100 GGN optimized codons. Translation is driven by a CTG near cognate start codon.
Depositing lab: Nicolas Charlet-Berguerand. Depositing organization: Institut de Genetique et de Biologie Moleculaire et Cellulaire (IGBMC).
Backbone
  Vector backbone: pAAV
  Vector type: Mammalian Expression, AAV
Growth in bacteria
  Bacterial resistance: Ampicillin, 100 μg/mL
  Growth temperature: 37°C
  Growth strain: NEB Stable
  Copy number: High Copy
Gene/Insert
  Gene/Insert name: uGIPpolyG
  Species: H. sapiens (human)
  Insert size (bp): 438
  Tag / fusion protein: GFP (C terminal on insert)
Terms and licenses: Academic/Nonprofit Terms; Industry Terms
How to cite: pAAV CTG uGIP polyGly (exon 4 Cter) GFP (OPDM type 2) was a gift from Nicolas Charlet-Berguerand (Addgene plasmid # 250410 ; http://n2t.net/addgene:250410 ; RRID:Addgene_250410)
